Addgene plasmid #121457: pTJK502
Purpose: CEN HIS3 CNB1
Depositing lab: Tami Kingsbury. Depositing organization: University of Maryland, Baltimore. Publication: Calcineurin Regulatory Subunit Calcium-Binding Domains Differentially Contribute to Calcineurin Signaling in Saccharomyces cerevisiae. Connolly S, Quasi-Woode D, Waldron L, Eberly C, Waters K, Muller EM, Kingsbury TJ. Genetics. 2018 Jul;209(3):801-813. doi: 10.1534/genetics.118.300911. Epub 2018 May 7. PubMed 29735720.
Backbone
  Vector backbone: pRS313
  Backbone size w/o insert (bp): 4967
  Vector type: Yeast CEN plasmid
  Selectable markers: HIS3
Growth in bacteria
  Bacterial resistance: Ampicillin, 100 μg/mL
  Growth temperature: 37°C
  Growth strain: DH5alpha
  Copy number: Unknown
Gene/Insert
  Gene/Insert name: CNB1
  Species: S. cerevisiae (budding yeast)
  GenBank ID: NM_001179756
  Entrez Gene: CNB1 (a.k.a. YKL190W, CRV1, YCN2)
  Promoter: Endogenous genomic promoter region
  Cloning method: Restriction Enzyme; 5′ cloning site XhoI (not destroyed); 3′ cloning site BamHI (not destroyed)
  Sequencing primers: 5′ T3 promoter primer; 3′ T7 promoter primer
Terms and licenses: Academic/Nonprofit Terms; Industry Terms: Not Available to Industry
How to cite: pTJK502 was a gift from Tami Kingsbury (Addgene plasmid # 121457 ; http://n2t.net/addgene:121457 ; RRID:Addgene_121457)
