[The description below was written by a language model from this plasmid's Addgene catalogue record and pLannotate feature annotations shown in this document.]
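Description:
pTJK502 is a low-copy yeast centromeric shuttle plasmid built on the pRS313 backbone and carrying the Saccharomyces cerevisiae CNB1 gene, which encodes the calcium-binding regulatory subunit of calcineurin, the calcium- and calmodulin-stimulated protein phosphatase. In yeast the plasmid is maintained by a CEN6 centromere fused to an autonomously replicating sequence, which gives stable segregation at roughly single-copy levels. It is selected through the HIS3 auxotrophic marker, expressed from its own promoter, in histidine-requiring strains. For propagation in E. coli it carries a high-copy ColE1/pUC-type origin and the β-lactamase gene for ampicillin resistance. An f1 phage origin is also present. Other short annotated fragments (lacI, rop, bom, MRM1/PET56) are backbone remnants rather than functional elements.

The CNB1 insert was cloned between the XhoI and BamHI sites of the pBluescript-derived polylinker, both of which were retained. This splits the multiple cloning site and interrupts the lacZα fragment. According to the record, expression is driven by the endogenous genomic promoter region of CNB1 rather than a heterologous promoter, so the gene should be expressed under native regulation. The flanking T3 and T7 promoters serve as sequencing primer sites. The automated annotation marks the CNB1 coding sequence only as a fragment. This may reflect how the genomic sequence aligns to the protein reference, but the record does not explain it. It also does not mention any tags or mutations. Given the stated purpose and the associated study of calcineurin regulatory subunit calcium-binding domains, the plasmid appears suited to supplying CNB1 at near-physiological levels in yeast, for example in complementation experiments on calcineurin signalling.
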