Features (pLannotate 1.2.2; 21 found; start..end, strand, type, name):
    179..649     +  CDS            CNB1 (fragment): CANB_YEAST - Also known as YCN2, YCNB. Experimental evidence at protein level: Swiss-Prot protein existence level 1. Regulatory subunit of calcineurin, a calcium-dependent, calmodulin stimulated protein phosphatase. Confers calcium sensitivity. From Saccharomyces cerevisiae (strain ATCC 204508 / S288c) (Baker's yeast).
    808..849     +  misc_feature   MCS (fragment): pBluescript multiple cloning site
    861..879     -  promoter       T3 promoter: promoter for bacteriophage T3 RNA polymerase
    924..940     -  protein_bind   lac operator: The lac repressor binds to the lac operator to inhibit transcription in E. coli. This inhibition can be relieved by adding lactose or isopropyl-β-D-thiogalactopyranoside (IPTG). lac repressor encoded by lacI
    948..978     -  promoter       lac promoter: promoter for the E. coli lac operon
    993..1014    -  protein_bind   CAP binding site: CAP binding activates transcription in the presence of cAMP. E. coli catabolite activator protein
   1027..1119    -  CDS            lacI (fragment): lac repressor; lacI; The lac repressor binds to the lac operator to inhibit transcription in E. coli. This inhibition can be relieved by adding lactose or isopropyl-β-D-thiogalactopyranoside (IPTG).
   1302..1890    -  rep_origin     ori: high-copy-number ColE1/pMB1/pBR322/pUC origin of replication
   2061..2921    -  CDS            AmpR: β-lactamase; bla; confers resistance to ampicillin, carbenicillin, and related antibiotics
   2922..3026    -  promoter       AmpR promoter: bla
   3056..3559    -  misc_feature   CEN/ARS: S. cerevisiae CEN6 centromere fused to an autonomously replicating sequence
   3634..3669    +  CDS            rop (fragment): Rop protein, which maintains plasmids at low copy number; rop
   3771..3820    +  misc_feature   bom (fragment): basis of mobility region from pBR322
   3821..3901    -  CDS            MRM1 (fragment): MRM1_YEAST - Also known as PET56 From Saccharomyces cerevisiae (strain ATCC 204508 / S288c) (Baker's yeast).
   3951..4138    +  promoter       HIS3 promoter: S. cerevisiae HIS3
   4139..4801    +  CDS            HIS3: imidazoleglycerol-phosphate dehydratase, required for histidine biosynthesis; S. cerevisiae HIS3; yeast auxotrophic marker
   5009..5060    +  misc_feature   bom (fragment): basis of mobility region from pBR322
   5088..5516    -  rep_origin     f1 ori (sequence partly withheld): f1 bacteriophage origin of replication; arrow indicates direction of (+) strand synthesis
   5520..5677    -  CDS            lacZα (fragment): LacZα fragment of β-galactosidase; lacZ fragment
   5680..5698    +  promoter       T7 promoter: promoter for bacteriophage T7 RNA polymerase
   5707..5748    +  misc_feature   MCS (fragment): pBluescript multiple cloning site
>Addgene plasmid #121457 | pTJK502 | addgene full sequence | sequence record 243342 | Addgene NGS Result
GTAACTCAATGGTGATCAGAATCCATAGAAGCATTTTTATTTCTTAAAATGGGTGCTGCTCCTTCCAAAA
TTGTGGATGGTCTTTTAGAAGATACAAATTGTATGTACACTTCGGAGTGAGGAAAAGAAAGAAAGGGGAA
ATTAACCGATTTTACTAACACTGACACTTTGAACAGTTGATAGAGATGAAATTGAAAGGTTAAGGAAGAG
ATTCATGAAATTAGATAGAGATAGCTCAGGGTCTATTGATAAAAATGAATTTATGAGCATTCCTGGCGTT
TCGTCAAACCCTCTTGCTGGACGTATAATGGAGGTTTTCGATGCTGATAATAGTGGGGACGTGGATTTTC
AAGAGTTCATCACAGGATTATCCATTTTCAGTGGGCGTGGGTCCAAGGACGAAAAGTTAAGATTCGCCTT
CAAAATCTACGACATTGACAAGGACGGTTTCATATCCAATGGTGAGTTGTTCATCGTGTTGAAGATTATG
GTAGGTTCTAATCTGGACGATGAACAGCTGCAACAGATAGTAGATAGGACGATAGTGGAAAACGATAGCG
ACGGCGACGGACGTTTAAGTTTCGAGGAGTTTAAGAATGCTATCGAAACCACAGAAGTGGCCAAGAGTCT
GACATTGCAATACGATGTGTAAGACTAGGGGACACTTCATTCATTTATGGTATGCCAATATTTTTAAGAA
AAGAAGAATAATACGCGATATTGTTTTTTAAGGAAGGAACGCACACTCGCCCAGTTAGAGTGCTGATGAT
ATATACATATATATATGTATATGTAACAAACAATAAGAAGCTTATCGATACCGTCGACCTCGAGGGGGGG
CCCGGTACCAGCTTTTGTTCCCTTTAGTGAGGGTTAATTTCGAGCTTGGCGTAATCATGGTCATAGCTGT
TTCCTGTGTGAAATTGTTATCCGCTCACAATTCCACACAACATACGAGCCGGAAGCATAAAGTGTAAAGC
CTGGGGTGCCTAATGAGTGAGCTAACTCACATTAATTGCGTTGCGCTCACTGCCCGCTTTCCAGTCGGGA
AACCTGTCGTGCCAGCTGCATTAATGAATCGGCCAACGCGCGGGGAGAGGCGGTTTGCGTATTGGGCGCT
CTTCCGCTTCCTCGCTCACTGACTCGCTGCGCTCGGTCGTTCGGCTGCGGCGAGCGGTATCAGCTCACTC
AAAGGCGGTAATACGGTTATCCACAGAATCAGGGGATAACGCAGGAAAGAACATGTGAGCAAAAGGCCAG
CAAAAGGCCAGGAACCGTAAAAAGGCCGCGTTGCTGGCGTTTTTCCATAGGCTCCGCCCCCCTGACGAGC
ATCACAAAAATCGACGCTCAAGTCAGAGGTGGCGAAACCCGACAGGACTATAAAGATACCAGGCGTTTCC
CCCTGGAAGCTCCCTCGTGCGCTCTCCTGTTCCGACCCTGCCGCTTACCGGATACCTGTCCGCCTTTCTC
CCTTCGGGAAGCGTGGCGCTTTCTCATAGCTCACGCTGTAGGTATCTCAGTTCGGTGTAGGTCGTTCGCT
CCAAGCTGGGCTGTGTGCACGAACCCCCCGTTCAGCCCGACCGCTGCGCCTTATCCGGTAACTATCGTCT
TGAGTCCAACCCGGTAAGACACGACTTATCGCCACTGGCAGCAGCCACTGGTAACAGGATTAGCAGAGCG
AGGTATGTAGGCGGTGCTACAGAGTTCTTGAAGTGGTGGCCTAACTACGGCTACACTAGAAGAACAGTAT
TTGGTATCTGCGCTCTGCTGAAGCCAGTTACCTTCGGAAAAAGAGTTGGTAGCTCTTGATCCGGCAAACA
AACCACCGCTGGTAGCGGTGGTTTTTTTGTTTGCAAGCAGCAGATTACGCGCAGAAAAAAAGGATCTCAA
GAAGATCCTTTGATCTTTTCTACGGGGTCTGACGCTCAGTGGAACGAAAACTCACGTTAAGGGATTTTGG
TCATGAGATTATCAAAAAGGATCTTCACCTAGATCCTTTTAAATTAAAAATGAAGTTTTAAATCAATCTA
AAGTATATATGAGTAAACTTGGTCTGACAGTTACCAATGCTTAATCAGTGAGGCACCTATCTCAGCGATC
TGTCTATTTCGTTCATCCATAGTTGCCTGACTCCCCGTCGTGTAGATAACTACGATACGGGAGGGCTTAC
CATCTGGCCCCAGTGCTGCAATGATACCGCGAGACCCACGCTCACCGGCTCCAGATTTATCAGCAATAAA
CCAGCCAGCCGGAAGGGCCGAGCGCAGAAGTGGTCCTGCAACTTTATCCGCCTCCATCCAGTCTATTAAT
TGTTGCCGGGAAGCTAGAGTAAGTAGTTCGCCAGTTAATAGTTTGCGCAACGTTGTTGCCATTGCTACAG
GCATCGTGGTGTCACGCTCGTCGTTTGGTATGGCTTCATTCAGCTCCGGTTCCCAACGATCAAGGCGAGT
TACATGATCCCCCATGTTGTGCAAAAAAGCGGTTAGCTCCTTCGGTCCTCCGATCGTTGTCAGAAGTAAG
TTGGCCGCAGTGTTATCACTCATGGTTATGGCAGCACTGCATAATTCTCTTACTGTCATGCCATCCGTAA
GATGCTTTTCTGTGACTGGTGAGTACTCAACCAAGTCATTCTGAGAATAGTGTATGCGGCGACCGAGTTG
CTCTTGCCCGGCGTCAATACGGGATAATACCGCGCCACATAGCAGAACTTTAAAAGTGCTCATCATTGGA
AAACGTTCTTCGGGGCGAAAACTCTCAAGGATCTTACCGCTGTTGAGATCCAGTTCGATGTAACCCACTC
GTGCACCCAACTGATCTTCAGCATCTTTTACTTTCACCAGCGTTTCTGGGTGAGCAAAAACAGGAAGGCA
AAATGCCGCAAAAAAGGGAATAAGGGCGACACGGAAATGTTGAATACTCATACTCTTCCTTTTTCAATAT
TATTGAAGCATTTATCAGGGTTATTGTCTCATGAGCGGATACATATTTGAATGTATTTAGAAAAATAAAC
AAATAGGGGTTCCGCGCACATTTCCCCGAAAAGTGCCACCTGACGGATCGCTTGCCTGTAACTTACACGC
GCCTCGTATCTTTTAATGATGGAATAATTTGGGAATTTACTCTGTGTTTATTTATTTTTATGTTTTGTAT
TTGGATTTTAGAAAGTAAATAAAGAAGGTAGAAGAGTTACGGAATGAAGAAAAAAAAATAAACAAAGGTT
TAAAAAATTTCAACAAAAAGCGTACTTTACATATATATTTATTAGACAAGAAAAGCAGATTAAATAGATA
TACATTCGATTAACGATAAGTAAAATGTAAAATCACAGGATTTTCGTGTGTGGTCTTCTACACAGACAAG
ATGAAACAATTCGGCATTAATACCTGAGAGCAGGAAGAGCAAGATAAAAGGTAGTATTTGTTGGCGATCC
CCCTAGAGTCTTTTACATCTTCGGAAAACAAAAACTATTTTTTCTTTAATTTCTTTTTTTACTTTCTATT
TTTAATTTATATATTTATATTAAAAAATTTAAATTATAATTATTTTTATAGCACGTGATGAAAAGGACCC
TAAGAAACCATTATTATCATGACATTAACCTATAAAAATAGGCGTATCACGAGGCCCTTTCGTCTCGCGC
GTTTCGGTGATGACGGTGAAAACCTCTGACACATGCAGCTCCCGGAGACGGTCACAGCTTGTCTGTAAGC
GGATGCCGGGAGCAGACAAGCCCGTCAGGGCGCGTCAGCGGGTGTTGGCGGGTGTCGGGGCTGGCTTAAC
TATGCGGCATCAGAGCAGATTGTACTGAGAGTGCACCATAAATTCCCGTTTTAAGAGCTTGGTGAGCGCT
AGGAGTCACTGCCAGGTATCGTTTGAACACGGCATTAGTCAGGGAAGTCATAACACAGTCCTTTCCCGCA
ATTTTCTTTTTCTATTACTCTTGGCCTCCTCTAGTACACTCTATATTTTTTTATGCCTCGGTAATGATTT
TCATTTTTTTTTTTCCACCTAGCGGATGACTCTTTTTTTTTCTTAGCGATTGGCATTATCACATAATGAA
TTATACATTATATAAAGTAATGTGATTTCTTCGAAGAATATACTAAAAAATGAGCAGGCAAGATAAACGA
AGGCAAAGATGACAGAGCAGAAAGCCCTAGTAAAGCGTATTACAAATGAAACCAAGATTCAGATTGCGAT
CTCTTTAAAGGGTGGTCCCCTAGCGATAGAGCACTCGATCTTCCCAGAAAAAGAGGCAGAAGCAGTAGCA
GAACAGGCCACACAATCGCAAGTGATTAACGTCCACACAGGTATAGGGTTTCTGGACCATATGATACATG
CTCTGGCCAAGCATTCCGGCTGGTCGCTAATCGTTGAGTGCATTGGTGACTTACACATAGACGACCATCA
CACCACTGAAGACTGCGGGATTGCTCTCGGTCAAGCTTTTAAAGAGGCCCTAGGGGCCGTGCGTGGAGTA
AAAAGGTTTGGATCAGGATTTGCGCCTTTGGATGAGGCACTTTCCAGAGCGGTGGTAGATCTTTCGAACA
GGCCGTACGCAGTTGTCGAACTTGGTTTGCAAAGGGAGAAAGTAGGAGATCTCTCTTGCGAGATGATCCC
GCATTTTCTTGAAAGCTTTGCAGAGGCTAGCAGAATTACCCTCCACGTTGATTGTCTGCGAGGCAAGAAT
GATCATCACCGTAGTGAGAGTGCGTTCAAGGCTCTTGCGGTTGCCATAAGAGAAGCCACCTCGCCCAATG
GTACCAACGATGTTCCCTCCACCAAAGGTGTTCTTATGTAGTGACACCGATTATTTAAAGCTGCAGCATA
CGATATATATACATGTGTATATATGTATACCTATGAATGTCAGTAAGTATGTATACGAACAGTATGATAC
TGAAGATGACAAGGTAATGCATCATTCTATACGTGTCATTCTGAACGAGGCGCGCTTTCCTTTTTTCTTT
TTGCTTTTTCTTTTTTTTTCTCTTGAACTCGACGGATCTATGCGGTGTGAAATACCGCACAGATGCGTAA
GGAGAAAATACCGCATCAGGAAATTGTAAGCGTTAATATTTTGTTAAAATTCGCGTTAAATTTTTGTTAA
ATCAGCTCATTTTTTAACCAATAGGCCGAAATCGGCAAAATCCCTTATAAATCAAAAGAATAGACCGAGA
TAGGGT
[37 nt withheld, positions 5187-5223]
AAAGAACGTGGACTCCAACGTCAAAGG
[49 nt withheld, positions 5251-5299]
T
[91 nt withheld, positions 5301-5391]
G
[124 nt withheld, positions 5393-5516]
CCATTCGCCATTCAGGCTGCGCAACTGTTGGGAAGGGCGATCGGTGCGGGCCTCTTCGCTATTACGCCAG
CTGGCGAAAGGGGGATGTGCTGCAAGGCGATTAAGTTGGGTAACGCCAGGGTTTTCCCAGTCACGACGTT
GTAAAACGACGGCCAGTGAATTGTAATACGACTCACTATAGGGCGAATTGGAGCTCCACCGCGGTGGCGG
CCGCTCTAGAACTAGTGGATCCACGCTATGAAAAAGGAAAACAAATGACTCTTATAATTTGTTTCCCTCG
ACTTCTCTATTTAAATCCAAGATTTTAACTAATAAACTATTTAATAATAAAACAATTAACTCTTTATATG
GAAGCCTTGGAAATTAGCCGCCAAAATGGGATATACATTCCGTGCGAAGTGACCGCGTGGAAGGCCGGGT
ATCATCTTAAAAATCACTAGTTTCTTTTTTAGCGGAATGCAATAAAGGTGCTTTGTGCTGGTGTGGTTTA
CACGGAACATCTAGTAGCTAAAACTTG
